Addgene plasmid #47925: pET22b-EC12WTC9AAvi
Purpose: Expresses E-cadherin EC12 WT with C9A mutation and avi tag in E.Coli.
Depositing lab: Tanja Kortemme. Depositing organization: University of California, San Francisco (UCSF). Publication: Design of a Photoswitchable Cadherin. Ritterson RS, Kuchenbecker KM, Michalik M, Kortemme T. J Am Chem Soc. 2013 Aug 7. 10.1021/ja404992r PubMed 23923816.
Backbone
  Vector backbone: pET-22b(+)
  Backbone manufacturer: Novagen
  Backbone size w/o insert (bp): 5406
  Total vector size (bp): 6117
  Modifications to backbone: None
  Vector type: Bacterial Expression
Growth in bacteria
  Bacterial resistance: Ampicillin, 100 μg/mL
  Growth temperature: 37°C
  Growth strain: Top10
  Copy number: High Copy
Gene/Insert
  Gene/Insert name: E-Cadherin EC12 (alt name: EC12)
  Species: M. musculus (mouse)
  Insert size (bp): 750
  Mutation: changed Cysteine 9 to Alanine
  Promoter: T7
  Tag / fusion protein: 6xHis (N terminal on insert); TEV Cleavage (N terminal on insert); Avi Tag (C terminal on insert)
  Cloning method: Restriction Enzyme; 5′ cloning site NdeI (not destroyed); 3′ cloning site XhoI (not destroyed)
  Sequencing primers: 5′ taatacgactcactatagg; 3′ ctagttattgctcagcgg
Terms and licenses: Academic/Nonprofit Terms; Industry Terms: Not Available to Industry
Depositor comments: Plasmid contains E-Cadherin domains 1 and 2 (aa157-375, when compared to GenBank reference sequence NP_033994.1). Numbering of the mutation is relative to this sequence. The pro-peptide sequence that is normally cleaved during maturation was intentionally removed as part of the cloning strategy for expression in bacteria.
How to cite: pET22b-EC12WTC9AAvi was a gift from Tanja Kortemme (Addgene plasmid # 47925 ; http://n2t.net/addgene:47925 ; RRID:Addgene_47925)
