[The description below was written by a language model from this plasmid's Addgene catalogue record and pLannotate feature annotations shown in this document.]
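Description:
pET22b-EC12WTC9AAvi is a 6,117 bp bacterial expression plasmid built on the Novagen pET-22b(+) backbone for producing a tagged fragment of mouse E-cadherin in E. coli. It is maintained through a ColE1/pBR322-type origin with the adjacent bom and rop elements, carries an f1 phage origin, and is selected with ampicillin via the β-lactamase gene. The catalogue lists it as high copy, although the annotated rop gene is generally associated with lower copy number. A lacI gene with its own promoter is also on the backbone. The short tetracycline-resistance and other hits in the feature table appear to be pBR322-derived remnants rather than functional markers.

The insert, cloned between NdeI and XhoI, encodes the first two extracellular cadherin domains (EC1 and EC2, corresponding to residues 157–375 of the reference protein). The pro-peptide that is normally removed during maturation was deliberately omitted so the mature N-terminus can be made in bacteria. Cysteine 9, numbered relative to this fragment, is changed to alanine. Transcription is driven by a T7 promoter controlled by a lac operator, so expression requires a host supplying T7 RNA polymerase and is induced with IPTG, which relieves lac repressor binding. Translation starts from the T7 gene 10 ribosome binding site, and a T7 terminator closes the cassette.

The protein carries an N-terminal 6xHis tag followed by a TEV protease cleavage site, which allows affinity purification and tag removal. A C-terminal AviTag permits site-specific enzymatic biotinylation, useful for immobilisation or streptavidin-based assays. The feature table also shows the vector's His-tag sequence downstream of the AviTag, but the record does not state whether it is translated. The construct was deposited in connection with work on designing a photoswitchable cadherin.
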