Features (pLannotate 1.2.2; 21 found; start..end, strand, type, name):
     12..467     +  rep_origin     f1 ori (sequence partly withheld): f1 bacteriophage origin of replication; arrow indicates direction of (+) strand synthesis
    494..598     +  promoter       AmpR promoter: bla
    599..1459    +  CDS            AmpR: β-lactamase; bla; confers resistance to ampicillin, carbenicillin, and related antibiotics
   1630..2218    +  rep_origin     ori: high-copy-number ColE1/pMB1/pBR322/pUC origin of replication
   2404..2546    -  misc_feature   bom: basis of mobility region from pBR322
   2648..2839    -  CDS            rop: Rop protein, which maintains plasmids at low copy number; rop
   2856..3236    +  CDS            YPB1_ECOLX: Protein predicted: Swiss-Prot protein existence level 4. From Escherichia coli.
   3308..3599    -  CDS            TcR (fragment): tetracycline efflux protein; tet; confers resistance to tetracycline
   3614..3635    -  protein_bind   CAP binding site: CAP binding activates transcription in the presence of cAMP. E. coli catabolite activator protein
   3648..4730    -  CDS            lacI: lac repressor; lacI; The lac repressor binds to the lac operator to inhibit transcription in E. coli. This inhibition can be relieved by adding lactose or isopropyl-β-D-thiogalactopyranoside (IPTG).
   4731..4808    -  promoter       lacI promoter: lacI
   4816..5095    -  CDS            TcR (fragment): tetracycline efflux protein; tet; confers resistance to tetracycline
   5117..5135    +  promoter       T7 promoter: promoter for bacteriophage T7 RNA polymerase
   5136..5160    +  protein_bind   lac operator: The lac repressor binds to the lac operator to inhibit transcription in E. coli. This inhibition can be relieved by adding lactose or isopropyl-β-D-thiogalactopyranoside (IPTG). lac repressor encoded by lacI
   5175..5197    +  RBS            RBS: efficient ribosome binding site from bacteriophage T7 gene 10 (Olins and Rangwala, 1989)
   5208..5225    +  CDS            9xHis (fragment): 9xHis affinity tag
   5241..5900    +  CDS            Cdh1 (fragment): CADH1_MOUSE - Experimental evidence at protein level: Swiss-Prot protein existence level 1. (Microbial infection) Does not function as a receptor for L.monocytogenes internalin A (InlA); mutating a single surface-exposed residue confers receptor activity to this protein and promotes uptake of the bacteria. From Mus musculus (Mouse).
   5910..5951    +  CDS            AviTag™ (fragment): peptide tag that allows for enzymatic biotinylation
   5961..5978    +  CDS            9xHis (fragment): 9xHis affinity tag
   5988..6037    +  CDS            SET1 (fragment): solubility-enhancement tag derived from T7 phage gene 10B
   6045..6092    +  terminator     T7 terminator: transcription terminator for bacteriophage T7 RNA polymerase
>Addgene plasmid #47925 | pET22b-EC12WTC9AAvi | depositor full sequence | sequence record 68712 | pET22b-EC12WTC9AAvi sequence 6117 bps
TGGCGAATGGG
[124 nt withheld, positions 12-135]
C
[91 nt withheld, positions 137-227]
A
[49 nt withheld, positions 229-277]
CCTTTGACGTTGGAGTCCACGTTCTTT
[37 nt withheld, positions 305-341]
ACCCTATCTCGGTCTATTCTTTTGATTTATAAGGGATTTTGCCGATTTCGGCCTATTGGTTAAAAAATGA
GCTGATTTAACAAAAATTTAACGCGAATTTTAACAAAATATTAACGTTTACAATTTCAGGTGGCACTTTT
CGGGGAAATGTGCGCGGAACCCCTATTTGTTTATTTTTCTAAATACATTCAAATATGTATCCGCTCATGA
GACAATAACCCTGATAAATGCTTCAATAATATTGAAAAAGGAAGAGTATGAGTATTCAACATTTCCGTGT
CGCCCTTATTCCCTTTTTTGCGGCATTTTGCCTTCCTGTTTTTGCTCACCCAGAAACGCTGGTGAAAGTA
AAAGATGCTGAAGATCAGTTGGGTGCACGAGTGGGTTACATCGAACTGGATCTCAACAGCGGTAAGATCC
TTGAGAGTTTTCGCCCCGAAGAACGTTTTCCAATGATGAGCACTTTTAAAGTTCTGCTATGTGGCGCGGT
ATTATCCCGTATTGACGCCGGGCAAGAGCAACTCGGTCGCCGCATACACTATTCTCAGAATGACTTGGTT
GAGTACTCACCAGTCACAGAAAAGCATCTTACGGATGGCATGACAGTAAGAGAATTATGCAGTGCTGCCA
TAACCATGAGTGATAACACTGCGGCCAACTTACTTCTGACAACGATCGGAGGACCGAAGGAGCTAACCGC
TTTTTTGCACAACATGGGGGATCATGTAACTCGCCTTGATCGTTGGGAACCGGAGCTGAATGAAGCCATA
CCAAACGACGAGCGTGACACCACGATGCCTGCAGCAATGGCAACAACGTTGCGCAAACTATTAACTGGCG
AACTACTTACTCTAGCTTCCCGGCAACAATTAATAGACTGGATGGAGGCGGATAAAGTTGCAGGACCACT
TCTGCGCTCGGCCCTTCCGGCTGGCTGGTTTATTGCTGATAAATCTGGAGCCGGTGAGCGTGGGTCTCGC
GGTATCATTGCAGCACTGGGGCCAGATGGTAAGCCCTCCCGTATCGTAGTTATCTACACGACGGGGAGTC
AGGCAACTATGGATGAACGAAATAGACAGATCGCTGAGATAGGTGCCTCACTGATTAAGCATTGGTAACT
GTCAGACCAAGTTTACTCATATATACTTTAGATTGATTTAAAACTTCATTTTTAATTTAAAAGGATCTAG
GTGAAGATCCTTTTTGATAATCTCATGACCAAAATCCCTTAACGTGAGTTTTCGTTCCACTGAGCGTCAG
ACCCCGTAGAAAAGATCAAAGGATCTTCTTGAGATCCTTTTTTTCTGCGCGTAATCTGCTGCTTGCAAAC
AAAAAAACCACCGCTACCAGCGGTGGTTTGTTTGCCGGATCAAGAGCTACCAACTCTTTTTCCGAAGGTA
ACTGGCTTCAGCAGAGCGCAGATACCAAATACTGTCCTTCTAGTGTAGCCGTAGTTAGGCCACCACTTCA
AGAACTCTGTAGCACCGCCTACATACCTCGCTCTGCTAATCCTGTTACCAGTGGCTGCTGCCAGTGGCGA
TAAGTCGTGTCTTACCGGGTTGGACTCAAGACGATAGTTACCGGATAAGGCGCAGCGGTCGGGCTGAACG
GGGGGTTCGTGCACACAGCCCAGCTTGGAGCGAACGACCTACACCGAACTGAGATACCTACAGCGTGAGC
TATGAGAAAGCGCCACGCTTCCCGAAGGGAGAAAGGCGGACAGGTATCCGGTAAGCGGCAGGGTCGGAAC
AGGAGAGCGCACGAGGGAGCTTCCAGGGGGAAACGCCTGGTATCTTTATAGTCCTGTCGGGTTTCGCCAC
CTCTGACTTGAGCGTCGATTTTTGTGATGCTCGTCAGGGGGGCGGAGCCTATGGAAAAACGCCAGCAACG
CGGCCTTTTTACGGTTCCTGGCCTTTTGCTGGCCTTTTGCTCACATGTTCTTTCCTGCGTTATCCCCTGA
TTCTGTGGATAACCGTATTACCGCCTTTGAGTGAGCTGATACCGCTCGCCGCAGCCGAACGACCGAGCGC
AGCGAGTCAGTGAGCGAGGAAGCGGAAGAGCGCCTGATGCGGTATTTTCTCCTTACGCATCTGTGCGGTA
TTTCACACCGCATATATGGTGCACTCTCAGTACAATCTGCTCTGATGCCGCATAGTTAAGCCAGTATACA
CTCCGCTATCGCTACGTGACTGGGTCATGGCTGCGCCCCGACACCCGCCAACACCCGCTGACGCGCCCTG
ACGGGCTTGTCTGCTCCCGGCATCCGCTTACAGACAAGCTGTGACCGTCTCCGGGAGCTGCATGTGTCAG
AGGTTTTCACCGTCATCACCGAAACGCGCGAGGCAGCTGCGGTAAAGCTCATCAGCGTGGTCGTGAAGCG
ATTCACAGATGTCTGCCTGTTCATCCGCGTCCAGCTCGTTGAGTTTCTCCAGAAGCGTTAATGTCTGGCT
TCTGATAAAGCGGGCCATGTTAAGGGCGGTTTTTTCCTGTTTGGTCACTGATGCCTCCGTGTAAGGGGGA
TTTCTGTTCATGGGGGTAATGATACCGATGAAACGAGAGAGGATGCTCACGATACGGGTTACTGATGATG
AACATGCCCGGTTACTGGAACGTTGTGAGGGTAAACAACTGGCGGTATGGATGCGGCGGGACCAGAGAAA
AATCACTCAGGGTCAATGCCAGCGCTTCGTTAATACAGATGTAGGTGTTCCACAGGGTAGCCAGCAGCAT
CCTGCGATGCAGATCCGGAACATAATGGTGCAGGGCGCTGACTTCCGCGTTTCCAGACTTTACGAAACAC
GGAAACCGAAGACCATTCATGTTGTTGCTCAGGTCGCAGACGTTTTGCAGCAGCAGTCGCTTCACGTTCG
CTCGCGTATCGGTGATTCATTCTGCTAACCAGTAAGGCAACCCCGCCAGCCTAGCCGGGTCCTCAACGAC
AGGAGCACGATCATGCGCACCCGTGGGGCCGCCATGCCGGCGATAATGGCCTGCTTCTCGCCGAAACGTT
TGGTGGCGGGACCAGTGACGAAGGCTTGAGCGAGGGCGTGCAAGATTCCGAATACCGCAAGCGACAGGCC
GATCATCGTCGCGCTCCAGCGAAAGCGGTCCTCGCCGAAAATGACCCAGAGCGCTGCCGGCACCTGTCCT
ACGAGTTGCATGATAAAGAAGACAGTCATAAGTGCGGCGACGATAGTCATGCCCCGCGCCCACCGGAAGG
AGCTGACTGGGTTGAAGGCTCTCAAGGGCATCGGTCGAGATCCCGGTGCCTAATGAGTGAGCTAACTTAC
ATTAATTGCGTTGCGCTCACTGCCCGCTTTCCAGTCGGGAAACCTGTCGTGCCAGCTGCATTAATGAATC
GGCCAACGCGCGGGGAGAGGCGGTTTGCGTATTGGGCGCCAGGGTGGTTTTTCTTTTCACCAGTGAGACG
GGCAACAGCTGATTGCCCTTCACCGCCTGGCCCTGAGAGAGTTGCAGCAAGCGGTCCACGCTGGTTTGCC
CCAGCAGGCGAAAATCCTGTTTGATGGTGGTTAACGGCGGGATATAACATGAGCTGTCTTCGGTATCGTC
GTATCCCACTACCGAGATATCCGCACCAACGCGCAGCCCGGACTCGGTAATGGCGCGCATTGCGCCCAGC
GCCATCTGATCGTTGGCAACCAGCATCGCAGTGGGAACGATGCCCTCATTCAGCATTTGCATGGTTTGTT
GAAAACCGGACATGGCACTCCAGTCGCCTTCCCGTTCCGCTATCGGCTGAATTTGATTGCGAGTGAGATA
TTTATGCCAGCCAGCCAGACGCAGACGCGCCGAGACAGAACTTAATGGGCCCGCTAACAGCGCGATTTGC
TGGTGACCCAATGCGACCAGATGCTCCACGCCCAGTCGCGTACCGTCTTCATGGGAGAAAATAATACTGT
TGATGGGTGTCTGGTCAGAGACATCAAGAAATAACGCCGGAACATTAGTGCAGGCAGCTTCCACAGCAAT
GGCATCCTGGTCATCCAGCGGATAGTTAATGATCAGCCCACTGACGCGTTGCGCGAGAAGATTGTGCACC
GCCGCTTTACAGGCTTCGACGCCGCTTCGTTCTACCATCGACACCACCACGCTGGCACCCAGTTGATCGG
CGCGAGATTTAATCGCCGCGACAATTTGCGACGGCGCGTGCAGGGCCAGACTGGAGGTGGCAACGCCAAT
CAGCAACGACTGTTTGCCCGCCAGTTGTTGTGCCACGCGGTTGGGAATGTAATTCAGCTCCGCCATCGCC
GCTTCCACTTTTTCCCGCGTTTTCGCAGAAACGTGGCTGGCCTGGTTCACCACGCGGGAAACGGTCTGAT
AAGAGACACCGGCATACTCTGCGACATCGTATAACGTTACTGGTTTCACATTCACCACCCTGAATTGACT
CTCTTCCGGGCGCTATCATGCCATACCGCGAAAGGTTTTGCGCCATTCGATGGTGTCCGGGATCTCGACG
CTCTCCCTTATGCGACTCCTGCATTAGGAAGCAGCCCAGTAGTAGGTTGAGGCCGTTGAGCACCGCCGCC
GCAAGGAATGGTGCATGCAAGGAGATGGCGCCCAACAGTCCCCCGGCCACGGGGCCTGCCACCATACCCA
CGCCGAAACAAGCGCTCATGAGCCCGAAGTGGCGAGCCCGATCTTCCCCATCGGTGATGTCGGCGATATA
GGCGCCAGCAACCGCACCTGTGGCGCCGGTGATGCCGGCCACGATGCGTCCGGCGTAGAGGATCGAGATC
TCGATCCCGCGAAATTAATACGACTCACTATAGGGGAATTGTGAGCGGATAACAATTCCCCTCTAGAAAT
AATTTTGTTTAACTTTAAGAAGGAGATATACATATGCACCACCACCACCACCACGAAAACCTGTACTTCC
AGGACTGGGTCATCCCTCCCATCAGCGCCCCCGAAAATGAAAAGGGCGAATTTCCAAAGAACCTGGTTCA
GATCAAATCCAACAGGGACAAAGAAACAAAGGTTTTCTACAGCATCACCGGCCAAGGAGCTGACAAACCC
CCCGTTGGCGTTTTCATCATTGAGAGGGAGACAGGCTGGCTGAAAGTGACACAGCCTCTGGATAGAGAAG
CCATTGCCAAGTACATCCTCTATTCTCATGCCGTGTCGTCAAATGGGGAAGCGGTGGAGGATCCCATGGA
GATAGTGATCACAGTGACAGATCAGAATGACAACAGGCCAGAGTTTACCCAGCCGGTCTTTGAGGGATTC
GTTGCAGAAGGCGCTGTTCCAGGAACCTCCGTGATGAAGGTCTCAGCCACCGATGCAGACGATGACGTCA
ACACCTACAACGCTGCCATCGCCTACACCATCGTCAGCCAGGATCCTGAGCTGCCTCACAAAAACATGTT
CACTGTCAATAGGGACACCGGGGTCATCAGTGTGCTCACCTCTGGGCTGGACCGAGAGAGTTACCCTACA
TACACTCTGGTGGTTCAGGCTGCTGACCTTCAAGGTGAAGGCTTGAGCACAACAGCCAAGGCTGTGATCA
CTGTCAAGGATATTAATGACAACGCTCCTGGTGGCGGTCTGAACGACATCTTCGAGGCTCAGAAAATCGA
ATGGCACGAATGACTCGAGCACCACCACCACCACCACTGAGATCCGGCTGCTAACAAAGCCCGAAAGGAA
GCTGAGTTGGCTGCTGCCACCGCTGAGCAATAACTAGCATAACCCCTTGGGGCCTCTAAACGGGTCTTGA
GGGGTTTTTTGCTGAAAGGAGGAACTATATCCGGAT
