>Addgene plasmid #47925 | pET22b-EC12WTC9AAvi | addgene partial sequence | sequence record 71585 | pBRrevBam 5'-GGTGATGTCGGCGATATAGG-3'
ATGCGTCCGGCGTAGAGGATCGAGATCTCGATCCCGCGAAATTAATACGACTCACTATAGGGGAATTGTG
AGCGGATAACAATTCCCCTCTAGAAATAATTTTGTTTAACTTTAAGAAGGAGATATACATATGCACCACC
ACCACCACCACGAAAACCTGTACTTCCAGGACTGGGTCATCCCTCCCATCAGCGCCCCCGAAAATGAAAA
GGGCGAATTTCCAAAGAACCTGGTTCAGATCAAATCCAACAGGGACAAAGAAACAAAGGTTTTCTACAGC
ATCACCGGCCAAGGAGCTGACAAACCCCCCGTTGGCGTTTTCATCATTGAGAGGGAGACAGGCTGGCTGA
AAGTGACACAGCCTCTGGATAGAGAAGCCATTGCCAAGTACATCCTCTATTCTCATGCCGTGTCGTCAAA
TGGGGAAGCGGTGGAGGATCCCATGGAGATAGTGATCACAGTGACAGATCAGAATGACAACAGGCCAGAG
TTTACCCAGCCGGTCTTTGAGGGATTCGTTGCAGAAGGCGCTGTTCCAGGAACCTCCGTGATGAAGGTCT
CAGCCACCGATGCAGACGATGACGTCAACACCTACAACGCTGCCATCGCCTACACCATCGTCAGCCAGGA
TCCTGAGCTGCCTCACAAAAACATGTTCACTGTCAATAGGGACACCGGGGTCATCAGTGTGCTCACCTCT
GGGCTGGACCGAGAGAGTTACCCTACATACACTCTGGTGGTTCAGGCTGCTGACCTTCAAGGTGAAGGCT
TGAGCACAACAGCCAAGGCTGTGATCACTGTCAAGGATATTAATGACAACGCTCCTGGTGGCGGTCTGAA
CGACATCTTCGAGGCTCAGAAAATCGAATGGCACGAATGACTCGAGCACCACCACCACCACCACTGAGAT
CCGGCTGCTAACAAAGCCCGAA
