>Addgene plasmid #47925 | pET22b-EC12WTC9AAvi | addgene partial sequence | sequence record 71592 | T7-term
GCCGGATCTCAGTGGTGGTGGTGGTGGTGCTCGAGTCATTCGTGCCATTCGATTTTCTGAGCCTCGAAGA
TGTCGTTCAGACCGCCACCAGGAGCGTTGTCATTAATATCCTTGACAGTGATCACAGCCTTGGCTGTTGT
GCTCAAGCCTTCACCTTGAAGGTCAGCAGCCTGAACCACCAGAGTGTATGTAGGGTAACTCTCTCGGTCC
AGCCCAGAGGTGAGCACACTGATGACCCCGGTGTCCCTATTGACAGTGAACATGTTTTTGTGAGGCAGCT
CAGGATCCTGGCTGACGATGGTGTAGGCGATGGCAGCGTTGTAGGTGTTGACGTCATCGTCTGCATCGGT
GGCTGAGACCTTCATCACGGAGGTTCCTGGAACAGCGCCTTCTGCAACGAATCCCTCAAAGACCGGCTGG
GTAAACTCTGGCCTGTTGTCATTCTGATCTGTCACTGTGATCACTATCTCCATGGGATCCTCCACCGCTT
CCCCATTTGACGACACGGCATGAGAATAGAGGATGTACTTGGCAATGGCTTCTCTATCCAGAGGCTGTGT
CACTTTCAGCCAGCCTGTCTCCCTCTCAATGATGAAAACGCCAACGGGGGGTTTGTCAGCTCCTTGGCCG
GTGATGCTGTAGAAAACCTTTGTTTCTTTGTCCCTGTTGGATTTGATCTGAACCAGGTTCTTTGGAAATT
CGCCCTTTTCATTTTCGGGGGCGCTGATGGGAGGGATGACCCAGTCCTGGAAGTACAGGTTTTCGTGGTG
GTGGTGGTGGTGCATATGTATATCTCCTTCTTAAAGTTAAACAAAATTATTTCTAGAGGGGAATTGTTAT
CCGCTCACAATTCCCCTATAGTGAGTCGTATTAATTTCGCGGGATCGAGATCTCGATCCTCTACGCCGGA
CGCATCGTGGCCGGCATCACCGGCGCCACAGGTGCGGTTGCTGGCGCCTATATCGCCGACATCAC
